Addgene plasmid #86836: pCSW21
Purpose: bacterial expression of anti-CRISPR protein AcrIIA4
Depositing lab: Joseph Bondy-Denomy. Depositing organization: University of California, San Francisco (UCSF). Publication: Inhibition of CRISPR-Cas9 with Bacteriophage Proteins. Rauch BJ, Silvis MR, Hultquist JF, Waters CS, McGregor MJ, Krogan NJ, Bondy-Denomy J. Cell. 2016 Dec 22. pii: S0092-8674(16)31683-X. doi: 10.1016/j.cell.2016.12.009. PubMed 28041849.
Backbone
  Vector backbone: pBAD24
  Vector type: Bacterial Expression
Growth in bacteria
  Bacterial resistance: Ampicillin, 100 μg/mL
  Growth temperature: 37°C
  Growth strain: DH5alpha
  Copy number: Low Copy
Gene/Insert
  Gene/Insert name: acrIIA4 (alt name: LMOG_02993)
  Species: Listeria monocytogenes
  Promoter: araBAD
  Cloning method: Gibson Cloning
  Sequencing primers: 5′ pBAD-F; 3′ pBAD-R
Terms and licenses: Academic/Nonprofit Terms; Industry Terms: Not Available to Industry
How to cite: pCSW21 was a gift from Joseph Bondy-Denomy (Addgene plasmid # 86836 ; http://n2t.net/addgene:86836 ; RRID:Addgene_86836)
