[The description below was written by a language model from this plasmid's Addgene catalogue record and pLannotate feature annotations shown in this document.]
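Description:
pCSW21 is a bacterial expression plasmid built on the pBAD24 backbone for arabinose-inducible production of the anti-CRISPR protein AcrIIA4 in E. coli. The insert, acrIIA4 (also catalogued as LMOG_02993), originates from Listeria monocytogenes and was introduced by Gibson cloning downstream of the araBAD promoter. The annotation software did not label the insert itself, but the unannotated gap between the araBAD promoter and the rrnB T1 and T2 transcription terminators is where the coding sequence would be expected to sit. No epitope or purification tag is recorded in either the catalogue fields or the feature table.

Regulation comes from the divergently transcribed araC gene carried on the same plasmid. AraC represses the araBAD promoter in the absence of L-arabinose and activates it when the sugar is present, giving tight, titratable control of expression. The plasmid is selected with ampicillin through the β-lactamase gene driven by its own promoter, and it replicates from a ColE1/pMB1-type origin. The automated annotation calls this origin high-copy, whereas the repository lists the plasmid as low copy. Only a short fragment of rop is detected, so the record does not settle the difference. An M13 phage origin is also present, which permits single-stranded DNA production with helper phage. Partial bom, tetracycline-resistance and tet promoter sequences are non-functional remnants of the pBR322 ancestry of the backbone.

The construct comes from work describing bacteriophage-encoded inhibitors of CRISPR-Cas9. Its stated purpose is bacterial expression of AcrIIA4, for example to test inhibition of Cas9 activity in bacterial cells.
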