Features (pLannotate 1.2.2; 12 found; start..end, strand, type, name):
      8..292     +  promoter       araBAD promoter: araBAD; promoter of the L-arabinose operon of E. coli; the araC regulatory gene is transcribed in the opposite direction (Guzman et al., 1995)
    678..764     +  terminator     rrnB T1 terminator: Escherichia coli rrnB; transcription terminator T1 from the E. coli rrnB gene
    856..883     +  terminator     rrnB T2 terminator: transcription terminator T2 from the E. coli rrnB gene
    902..993     +  promoter       AmpR promoter: bla
    994..1854    +  CDS            AmpR: β-lactamase; bla; confers resistance to ampicillin, carbenicillin, and related antibiotics
   1896..2276    +  rep_origin     M13 ori (sequence partly withheld): M13 bacteriophage origin of replication; arrow indicates direction of (+) strand synthesis
   2462..3050    +  rep_origin     ori: high-copy-number ColE1/pMB1/pBR322/pUC origin of replication
   3236..3287    -  misc_feature   bom (fragment): basis of mobility region from pBR322
   3403..3442    -  CDS            rop (fragment): Rop protein, which maintains plasmids at low copy number; rop
   3443..3628    -  CDS            TcR (fragment): tetracycline efflux protein; tet; confers resistance to tetracycline
   3638..3656    +  promoter       tet promoter (fragment): E. coli promoter for tetracycline efflux protein gene
   3746..4624    -  CDS            araC: L-arabinose regulatory protein; araC
>Addgene plasmid #86836 | pCSW21 | addgene full sequence | sequence record 172853 | Addgene NGS Result
TTCAGAGAAGAAACCAATTGTCCATATTGCATCAGACATTGCCGTCACTGCGTCTTTTACTGGCTCTTCT
CGCTAACCAAACCGGTAACCCCGCTTATTAAAAGCATTCTGTAACAAAGCGGGACCAAAGCCATGACAAA
AACGCGTAACAAAAGTGTCTATAATCACGGCAGAAAAGTCCACATTGATTATTTGCACGGCGTCACACTT
TGCTATGCCATAGCATTTTTATCCATAAGATTAGCGGATCCTACCTGACGCTTTTTATCGCAACTCTCTA
CTGTTTCTCCATACCCGTTTTTTTGGGCTAGCAGGAGGAATTCACCATGAATATTAATGACTTAATTAGA
GAAATCAAAAACAAAGATTACACAGTGAAATTGAGTGGTACGGATAGCAATAGTATCACACAGCTAATTA
TTCGCGTTAATAATGATGGCAACGAGTATGTAATTTCTGAAAGTGAAAATGAATCAATCGTTGAAAAATT
CATCTCTGCATTCAAAAACGGTTGGAATCAAGAATACGAGGATGAAGAAGAATTTTATAATGACATGCAA
ACAATCACCTTAAAAAGTGAGTTGAACTAAAAATATGTCAGAACTCAGAAGTGAAACGCCGTAGCGCCGA
TGGTAGTGTGGGGTCTCCCCATGCGAGAGTAGGGAACTGCCAGGCATCAAATAAAACGAAAGGCTCAGTC
GAAAGACTGGGCCTTTCGTTTTATCTGTTGTTTGTCGGTGAACGCTCTCCTGAGTAGGACAAATCCGCCG
GGAGCGGATTTGAACGTTGCGAAGCAACGGCCCGGAGGGTGGCGGGCAGGACGCCCGCCATAAACTGCCA
GGCATCAAATTAAGCAGAAGGCCATCCTGACGGATGGCCTTTTTGCGTTTCTACAAACTCTTTTGTTTAT
TTTTCTAAATACATTCAAATATGTATCCGCTCATGAGACAATAACCCTGATAAATGCTTCAATAATATTG
AAAAAGGAAGAGTATGAGTATTCAACATTTCCGTGTCGCCCTTATTCCCTTTTTTGCGGCATTTTGCCTT
CCTGTTTTTGCTCACCCAGAAACGCTGGTGAAAGTAAAAGATGCTGAAGATCAGTTGGGTGCACGAGTGG
GTTACATCGAACTGGATCTCAACAGCGGTAAGATCCTTGAGAGTTTTCGCCCCGAAGAACGTTTTCCAAT
GATGAGCACTTTTAAAGTTCTGCTATGTGGCGCGGTATTATCCCGTGTTGACGCCGGGCAAGAGCAACTC
GGTCGCCGCATACACTATTCTCAGAATGACTTGGTTGAGTACTCACCAGTCACAGAAAAGCATCTTACGG
ATGGCATGACAGTAAGAGAATTATGCAGTGCTGCCATAACCATGAGTGATAACACTGCGGCCAACTTACT
TCTGACAACGATCGGAGGACCGAAGGAGCTAACCGCTTTTTTGCACAACATGGGGGATCATGTAACTCGC
CTTGATCGTTGGGAACCGGAGCTGAATGAAGCCATACCAAACGACGAGCGTGACACCACGATGCCTGTAG
CAATGGCAACAACGTTGCGCAAACTATTAACTGGCGAACTACTTACTCTAGCTTCCCGGCAACAATTAAT
AGACTGGATGGAGGCGGATAAAGTTGCAGGACCACTTCTGCGCTCGGCCCTTCCGGCTGGCTGGTTTATT
GCTGATAAATCTGGAGCCGGTGAGCGTGGGTCTCGCGGTATCATTGCAGCACTGGGGCCAGATGGTAAGC
CCTCCCGTATCGTAGTTATCTACACGACGGGGAGTCAGGCAACTATGGATGAACGAAATAGACAGATCGC
TGAGATAGGTGCCTCACTGATTAAGCATTGGTAACTGTCAGACCAAGTTTACTCATATATACTTTAGATT
GATT
[125 nt withheld, positions 1895-2019]
C
[141 nt withheld, positions 2021-2161]
CCTTTGACGTTGGAGTCCACGTTCTTT
[37 nt withheld, positions 2189-2225]
ACCCTATCTCGGGCTATTCTTTTGATTTATAAGGGATTTTGCCGATTTCGGCCTATTGGTTAAAAAATGA
GCTGATTTAACAAAAATTTAACGCGAATTTTAACAAAATATTAACGTTTACAATTTAAAAGGATCTAGGT
GAAGATCCTTTTTGATAATCTCATGACCAAAATCCCTTAACGTGAGTTTTCGTTCCACTGAGCGTCAGAC
CCCGTAGAAAAGATCAAAGGATCTTCTTGAGATCCTTTTTTTCTGCGCGTAATCTGCTGCTTGCAAACAA
AAAAACCACCGCTACCAGCGGTGGTTTGTTTGCCGGATCAAGAGCTACCAACTCTTTTTCCGAAGGTAAC
TGGCTTCAGCAGAGCGCAGATACCAAATACTGTCCTTCTAGTGTAGCCGTAGTTAGGCCACCACTTCAAG
AACTCTGTAGCACCGCCTACATACCTCGCTCTGCTAATCCTGTTACCAGTGGCTGCTGCCAGTGGCGATA
AGTCGTGTCTTACCGGGTTGGACTCAAGACGATAGTTACCGGATAAGGCGCAGCGGTCGGGCTGAACGGG
GGGTTCGTGCACACAGCCCAGCTTGGAGCGAACGACCTACACCGAACTGAGATACCTACAGCGTGAGCTA
TGAGAAAGCGCCACGCTTCCCGAAGGGAGAAAGGCGGACAGGTATCCGGTAAGCGGCAGGGTCGGAACAG
GAGAGCGCACGAGGGAGCTTCCAGGGGGAAACGCCTGGTATCTTTATAGTCCTGTCGGGTTTCGCCACCT
CTGACTTGAGCGTCGATTTTTGTGATGCTCGTCAGGGGGGCGGAGCCTATGGAAAAACGCCAGCAACGCG
GCCTTTTTACGGTTCCTGGCCTTTTGCTGGCCTTTTGCTCACATGTTCTTTCCTGCGTTATCCCCTGATT
CTGTGGATAACCGTATTACCGCCTTTGAGTGAGCTGATACCGCTCGCCGCAGCCGAACGACCGAGCGCAG
CGAGTCAGTGAGCGAGGAAGCGGAAGAGCGCCTGATGCGGTATTTTCTCCTTACGCATCTGTGCGGTATT
TCACACCGCATAGGGTCATGGCTGCGCCCCGACACCCGCCAACACCCGCTGACGCGCCCTGACGGGCTTG
TCTGCTCCCGGCATCCGCTTACAGACAAGCTGTGACCGTCTCCGGGAGCTGCATGTGTCAGAGGTTTTCA
CCGTCATCACCGAAACGCGCGAGGCAGAAGGAGATGGCGCCCAACAGTCCCCCGGCCACGGGGCCTGCCA
CCATACCCACGCCGAAACAAGCGCTCATGAGCCCGAAGTGGCGAGCCCGATCTTCCCCATCGGTGATGTC
GGCGATATAGGCGCCAGCAACCGCACCTGTGGCGCCGGTGATGCCGGCCACGATGCGTCCGGCGTAGAGG
ATCTGCTCATGTTTGACAGCTTATCATCGATGCATAATGTGCCTGTCAAATGGACGAAGCAGGGATTCTG
CAAACCCTATGCTACTCCGTCAAGCCGTCAATTGTCTGATTCGTTACCAATTATGACAACTTGACGGCTA
CATCATTCACTTTTTCTTCACAACCGGCACGGAACTCGCTCGGGCTGGCCCCGGTGCATTTTTTAAATAC
CCGCGAGAAATAGAGTTGATCGTCAAAACCAACATTGCGACCGACGGTGGCGATAGGCATCCGGGTGGTG
CTCAAAAGCAGCTTCGCCTGGCTGATACGTTGGTCCTCGCGCCAGCTTAAGACGCTAATCCCTAACTGCT
GGCGGAAAAGATGTGACAGACGCGACGGCGACAAGCAAACATGCTGTGCGACGCTGGCGATATCAAAATT
GCTGTCTGCCAGGTGATCGCTGATGTACTGACAAGCCTCGCGTACCCGATTATCCATCGGTGGATGGAGC
GACTCGTTAATCGCTTCCATGCGCCGCAGTAACAATTGCTCAAGCAGATTTATCGCCAGCAGCTCCGAAT
AGCGCCCTTCCCCTTGCCCGGCGTTAATGATTTGCCCAAACAGGTCGCTGAAATGCGGCTGGTGCGCTTC
ATCCGGGCGAAAGAACCCCGTATTGGCAAATATTGACGGCCAGTTAAGCCATTCATGCCAGTAGGCGCGC
GGACGAAAGTAAACCCACTGGTGATACCATTCGCGAGCCTCCGGATGACGACCGTAGTGATGAATCTCTC
CTGGCGGGAACAGCAAAATATCACCCGGTCGGCAAACAAATTCTCGTCCCTGATTTTTCACCACCCCCTG
ACCGCGAATGGTGAGATTGAGAATATAACCTTTCATTCCCAGCGGTCGGTCGATAAAAAAATCGAGATAA
CCGTTGGCCTCAATCGGCGTTAAACCCGCCACCAGATGGGCATTAAACGAGTATCCCGGCAGCAGGGGAT
CATTTTGCGCTTCAGCCATACTTTTCATACTCCCGCCA
